>Addgene plasmid #130954 | pCDNA4/TO-2xStrep-ORF66 1-200 | addgene full sequence | sequence record 256911 | Addgene NGS Result
ACGGATCGGGAGATCTCCCGATCCCCTATGGTGCACTCTCAGTACAATCTGCTCTGATGCCGCATAGTTA
AGCCAGTATCTGCTCCCTGCTTGTGTGTTGGAGGTCGCTGAGTAGTGCGCGAGCAAAATTTAAGCTACAA
CAAGGCAAGGCTTGACCGACAATTGCATGAAGAATCTGCTTAGGGTTAGGCGTTTTGCGCTGCTTCGCGA
TGTACGGGCCAGATATACGCGTTGACATTGATTATTGACTAGTTATTAATAGTAATCAATTACGGGGTCA
TTAGTTCATAGCCCATATATGGAGTTCCGCGTTACATAACTTACGGTAAATGGCCCGCCTGGCTGACCGC
CCAACGACCCCCGCCCATTGACGTCAATAATGACGTATGTTCCCATAGTAACGCCAATAGGGACTTTCCA
TTGACGTCAATGGGTGGAGTATTTACGGTAAACTGCCCACTTGGCAGTACATCAAGTGTATCATATGCCA
AGTACGCCCCCTATTGACGTCAATGACGGTAAATGGCCCGCCTGGCATTATGCCCAGTACATGACCTTAT
GGGACTTTCCTACTTGGCAGTACATCTACGTATTAGTCATCGCTATTACCATGGTGATGCGGTTTTGGCA
GTACATCAATGGGCGTGGATAGCGGTTTGACTCACGGGGATTTCCAAGTCTCCACCCCATTGACGTCAAT
GGGAGTTTGTTTTGGCACCAAAATCAACGGGACTTTCCAAAATGTCGTAACAACTCCGCCCCATTGACGC
AAATGGGCGGTAGGCGTGTACGGTGGGAGGTCTATATAAGCAGAGCTCTCCCTATCAGTGATAGAGATCT
CCCTATCAGTGATAGAGATCGTCGACGAGCTCGTTTAGTGAACCGTCAGATCGCCTGGAGACGCCATCCA
CGCTGTTTTGACCTCCATAGAAGACACCGGGACCGATCCAGCCTCCGGACTCTAGCGTTTAAACTTAAGC
TTACCAATGTGGAGCCACCCCCAGTTCGAGAAGGGCGGCGGCAGCGGCGGCGGCAGCGGCGGCGGCAGCT
GGAGCCACCCCCAGTTCGAGAAGGGGGCGGCCGCCCTGGATCAGCGCTGGGATCGCTTTCTTGTGTCTTG
GTTTGGTTTGGATGAGGCCCAGCTGACGGCCCACCGCGTGTTCGAGGGCGAGAATGGCGTGCCAGTGGAG
GAATATGTGGCTTTTGTCATATTCGGGGAGCGGGGTTTCCAGGGAAACATGCCCTCCTGGGCCAGGCACC
TGTTGGACCGCCCGTCGCTGGCGCAGGCGATCGCCGTGTTGCGCGCTGGCTCAGACACCGTCGCCAAACA
GGCGCAGATTTGTGCGGCGCAGCAGCTGCTTGGCGCCCACGTATGGGTTGTGGTGACGCTGTCCCGTGCC
CAGGCCGCCGACCATGCTAGGGCGATACCGCGCCACGTATGGGCAAAATACCTGTCGCTTCCATTTTCCA
AGGCCTGTGCCCAACTCTGCAAGCTGTTGGCGCTTTGCTCTCGCTTTCCGTTAGTGACCTGCTGTTCGAA
GCCCCCACCGTCGCTACCCTGGCTAAGGAAGAAGTGGCATGGGCCGTTGCCGCGTCGTCCCCTCCTGGAG
GTGCCCTCGCCCACCCGTCGCGGTGTGGCTGCGACCGGAGACGGTAACGGGCTCGGGATAGGGGCGGCAT
AATCGAGTCTAGAGGGCCCGTTTAAACCCGCTGATCAGCCTCGACTGTGCCTTCTAGTTGCCAGCCATCT
GTTGTTTGCCCCTCCCCCGTGCCTTCCTTGACCCTGGAAGGTGCCACTCCCACTGTCCTTTCCTAATAAA
ATGAGGAAATTGCATCGCATTGTCTGAGTAGGTGTCATTCTATTCTGGGGGGTGGGGTGGGGCAGGACAG
CAAGGGGGAGGATTGGGAAGACAATAGCAGGCATGCTGGGGATGCGGTGGGCTCTATGGCTTCTGAGGCG
GAAAGAACCAGCTGGGGCTCTAGGGGGTATCCCC
[124 nt withheld, positions 1995-2118]
C
[91 nt withheld, positions 2120-2210]
A
[49 nt withheld, positions 2212-2260]
CCTTTGACGTTGGAGTCCACGTTCTTT
[37 nt withheld, positions 2288-2324]
ACCCTATCTCGGTCTATTCTTTTGATTTATAAGGGATTTTGCCGATTTCGGCCTATTGGTTAAAAAATGA
GCTGATTTAACAAAAATTTAACGCGAATTAATTCTGTGGAATGTGTGTCAGTTAGGGTGTGGAAAGTCCC
CAGGCTCCCCAGCAGGCAGAAGTATGCAAAGCATGCATCTCAATTAGTCAGCAACCAGGTGTGGAAAGTC
CCCAGGCTCCCCAGCAGGCAGAAGTATGCAAAGCATGCATCTCAATTAGTCAGCAACCATAGTCCCGCCC
CTAACTCCGCCCATCCCGCCCCTAACTCCGCCCAGTTCCGCCCATTCTCCGCCCCATGGCTGACTAATTT
TTTTTATTTATGCAGAGGCCGAGGCCGCCTCTGCCTCTGAGCTATTCCAGAAGTAGTGAGGAGGCTTTTT
TGGAGGCCTAGGCTTTTGCAAAAAGCTCCCGGGAGCTTGTATATCCATTTTCGGATCTGATCAGCACGTG
TTGACAATTAATCATCGGCATAGTATATCGGCATAGTATAATACGACAAGGTGAGGAACTAAACCATGGC
CAAGTTGACCAGTGCCGTTCCGGTGCTCACCGCGCGCGACGTCGCCGGAGCGGTCGAGTTCTGGACCGAC
CGGCTCGGGTTCTCCCGGGACTTCGTGGAGGACGACTTCGCCGGTGTGGTCCGGGACGACGTGACCCTGT
TCATCAGCGCGGTCCAGGACCAGGTGGTGCCGGACAACACCCTGGCCTGGGTGTGGGTGCGCGGCCTGGA
CGAGCTGTACGCCGAGTGGTCGGAGGTCGTGTCCACGAACTTCCGGGACGCCTCCGGGCCGGCCATGACC
GAGATCGGCGAGCAGCCGTGGGGGCGGGAGTTCGCCCTGCGCGACCCGGCCGGCAACTGCGTGCACTTCG
TGGCCGAGGAGCAGGACTGACACGTGCTACGAGATTTCGATTCCACCGCCGCCTTCTATGAAAGGTTGGG
CTTCGGAATCGTTTTCCGGGACGCCGGCTGGATGATCCTCCAGCGCGGGGATCTCATGCTGGAGTTCTTC
GCCCACCCCAACTTGTTTATTGCAGCTTATAATGGTTACAAATAAAGCAATAGCATCACAAATTTCACAA
ATAAAGCATTTTTTTCACTGCATTCTAGTTGTGGTTTGTCCAAACTCATCAATGTATCTTATCATGTCTG
TATACCGTCGACCTCTAGCTAGAGCTTGGCGTAATCATGGTCATAGCTGTTTCCTGTGTGAAATTGTTAT
CCGCTCACAATTCCACACAACATACGAGCCGGAAGCATAAAGTGTAAAGCCTGGGGTGCCTAATGAGTGA
GCTAACTCACATTAATTGCGTTGCGCTCACTGCCCGCTTTCCAGTCGGGAAACCTGTCGTGCCAGCTGCA
TTAATGAATCGGCCAACGCGCGGGGAGAGGCGGTTTGCGTATTGGGCGCTCTTCCGCTTCCTCGCTCACT
GACTCGCTGCGCTCGGTCGTTCGGCTGCGGCGAGCGGTATCAGCTCACTCAAAGGCGGTAATACGGTTAT
CCACAGAATCAGGGGATAACGCAGGAAAGAACATGTGAGCAAAAGGCCAGCAAAAGGCCAGGAACCGTAA
AAAGGCCGCGTTGCTGGCGTTTTTCCATAGGCTCCGCCCCCCTGACGAGCATCACAAAAATCGACGCTCA
AGTCAGAGGTGGCGAAACCCGACAGGACTATAAAGATACCAGGCGTTTCCCCCTGGAAGCTCCCTCGTGC
GCTCTCCTGTTCCGACCCTGCCGCTTACCGGATACCTGTCCGCCTTTCTCCCTTCGGGAAGCGTGGCGCT
TTCTCATAGCTCACGCTGTAGGTATCTCAGTTCGGTGTAGGTCGTTCGCTCCAAGCTGGGCTGTGTGCAC
GAACCCCCCGTTCAGCCCGACCGCTGCGCCTTATCCGGTAACTATCGTCTTGAGTCCAACCCGGTAAGAC
ACGACTTATCGCCACTGGCAGCAGCCACTGGTAACAGGATTAGCAGAGCGAGGTATGTAGGCGGTGCTAC
AGAGTTCTTGAAGTGGTGGCCTAACTACGGCTACACTAGAAGAACAGTATTTGGTATCTGCGCTCTGCTG
AAGCCAGTTACCTTCGGAAAAAGAGTTGGTAGCTCTTGATCCGGCAAACAAACCACCGCTGGTAGCGGTG
GTTTTTTTGTTTGCAAGCAGCAGATTACGCGCAGAAAAAAAGGATCTCAAGAAGATCCTTTGATCTTTTC
TACGGGGTCTGACGCTCAGTGGAACGAAAACTCACGTTAAGGGATTTTGGTCATGAGATTATCAAAAAGG
ATCTTCACCTAGATCCTTTTAAATTAAAAATGAAGTTTTAAATCAATCTAAAGTATATATGAGTAAACTT
GGTCTGACAGTTACCAATGCTTAATCAGTGAGGCACCTATCTCAGCGATCTGTCTATTTCGTTCATCCAT
AGTTGCCTGACTCCCCGTCGTGTAGATAACTACGATACGGGAGGGCTTACCATCTGGCCCCAGTGCTGCA
ATGATACCGCGAGACCCACGCTCACCGGCTCCAGATTTATCAGCAATAAACCAGCCAGCCGGAAGGGCCG
AGCGCAGAAGTGGTCCTGCAACTTTATCCGCCTCCATCCAGTCTATTAATTGTTGCCGGGAAGCTAGAGT
AAGTAGTTCGCCAGTTAATAGTTTGCGCAACGTTGTTGCCATTGCTACAGGCATCGTGGTGTCACGCTCG
TCGTTTGGTATGGCTTCATTCAGCTCCGGTTCCCAACGATCAAGGCGAGTTACATGATCCCCCATGTTGT
GCAAAAAAGCGGTTAGCTCCTTCGGTCCTCCGATCGTTGTCAGAAGTAAGTTGGCCGCAGTGTTATCACT
CATGGTTATGGCAGCACTGCATAATTCTCTTACTGTCATGCCATCCGTAAGATGCTTTTCTGTGACTGGT
GAGTACTCAACCAAGTCATTCTGAGAATAGTGTATGCGGCGACCGAGTTGCTCTTGCCCGGCGTCAATAC
GGGATAATACCGCGCCACATAGCAGAACTTTAAAAGTGCTCATCATTGGAAAACGTTCTTCGGGGCGAAA
ACTCTCAAGGATCTTACCGCTGTTGAGATCCAGTTCGATGTAACCCACTCGTGCACCCAACTGATCTTCA
GCATCTTTTACTTTCACCAGCGTTTCTGGGTGAGCAAAAACAGGAAGGCAAAATGCCGCAAAAAAGGGAA
TAAGGGCGACACGGAAATGTTGAATACTCATACTCTTCCTTTTTCAATATTATTGAAGCATTTATCAGGG
TTATTGTCTCATGAGCGGATACATATTTGAATGTATTTAGAAAAATAAACAAATAGGGGTTCCGCGCACA
TTTCCCCGAAAAGTGCCACCTGACGTCG
Features (pLannotate 1.2.2; 23 found; start..end, strand, type, name):
     27..79      -  misc_feature   bom (fragment): basis of mobility region from pBR322
    234..613     +  enhancer       CMV enhancer: human cytomegalovirus immediate early enhancer
    614..817     +  promoter       CMV promoter: human cytomegalovirus (CMV) immediate early promoter
    819..838     +  promoter       PLtetO-1 promoter (fragment): modified phage lambda PL promoter with tet operator sites (Lutz and Bujard, 1997)
    840..859     +  promoter       PLtetO-1 promoter (fragment): modified phage lambda PL promoter with tet operator sites (Lutz and Bujard, 1997)
    867..900     +  promoter       TRE3GV promoter (fragment): 3rd-generation Tet-responsive promoter that can be activated by binding of Tet-On® 3G, optimized for retroviral and lentiviral vectors
    989..1012    +  CDS            Twin-Strep-tag (fragment): two Strep-Tag®II moieties connected by a linker for enhanced binding to Strep-Tactin®, an engineered form of streptavidin (Schmidt et al., 2013)
   1083..1679    +  CDS            ORF66 (fragment): UL49_HHV8P - Protein inferred from homology: Swiss-Prot protein existence level 3. From Human herpesvirus 8 type P (isolate GK18) (HHV-8) (Kaposi's sarcoma-associated herpesvirus).
   1725..1949    +  polyA_signal   bGH poly(A) signal: bovine growth hormone polyadenylation signal
   1953..1974    +  promoter       SV40 promoter (fragment): SV40 enhancer and early promoter
   1995..2423    +  rep_origin     f1 ori (sequence partly withheld): f1 bacteriophage origin of replication; arrow indicates direction of (+) strand synthesis
   2437..2766    +  promoter       SV40 promoter: SV40 enhancer and early promoter
   2814..2861    +  promoter       EM7 promoter: synthetic bacterial promoter&nbsp
   2880..3254    +  CDS            BleoR: antibiotic-binding protein; Sh ble from Streptoalloteichus hindustanus; confers resistance to bleomycin, phleomycin, and Zeocin™
   3264..3389    +  CDS            ble (fragment): BLE_KLEPN - Experimental evidence at protein level: Swiss-Prot protein existence level 1. Binding protein with a strong affinity to the bleomycin family of antibiotics. Binds to CL990; an antimitotic-antibiotic compound. From Klebsiella pneumoniae.
   3384..3505    +  polyA_signal   SV40 poly(A) signal: SV40 polyadenylation signal
   3578..3594    -  protein_bind   lac operator: The lac repressor binds to the lac operator to inhibit transcription in E. coli. This inhibition can be relieved by adding lactose or isopropyl-β-D-thiogalactopyranoside (IPTG). lac repressor encoded by lacI
   3602..3632    -  promoter       lac promoter: promoter for the E. coli lac operon
   3647..3668    -  protein_bind   CAP binding site: CAP binding activates transcription in the presence of cAMP. E. coli catabolite activator protein
   3681..3773    -  CDS            lacI (fragment): lac repressor; lacI; The lac repressor binds to the lac operator to inhibit transcription in E. coli. This inhibition can be relieved by adding lactose or isopropyl-β-D-thiogalactopyranoside (IPTG).
   3956..4544    -  rep_origin     ori: high-copy-number ColE1/pMB1/pBR322/pUC origin of replication
   4715..5575    -  CDS            AmpR: β-lactamase; bla; confers resistance to ampicillin, carbenicillin, and related antibiotics
   5576..5680    -  promoter       AmpR promoter: bla
