[The description below was written by a language model from this plasmid's Addgene catalogue record and pLannotate feature annotations shown in this document.]
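Description:
pCDNA4/TO-2xStrep-ORF66 1-200 is a mammalian expression plasmid of about 5.7 kb built on the pcDNA4/TO backbone. It expresses an N-terminal fragment (amino acids 1-200, roughly 600 bp) of ORF66 from Kaposi's sarcoma-associated herpesvirus (HHV-8). In bacteria it is maintained at high copy through a ColE1/pUC-type origin and selected with ampicillin via the β-lactamase gene. An f1 origin is also present, along with remnants of lac regulatory sequence left over from the cloning vector. For selection in mammalian cells the backbone carries a Sh ble (Zeocin/bleomycin resistance) cassette. This cassette is driven by the SV40 early promoter in mammalian cells and by the EM7 promoter in E. coli, and it ends in an SV40 polyadenylation signal.

The expression cassette uses the human CMV immediate-early enhancer and promoter, followed directly by two short elements that the annotation matches to tet operator sequences. This is the "TO" arrangement, which lets transcription be repressed in cells expressing the Tet repressor and induced with tetracycline or doxycycline. In cells lacking the repressor the promoter is constitutively active. Downstream lies a backbone-encoded 2xStrep (Twin-Strep) tag fused in frame to the N terminus of the ORF66 fragment, which was inserted by ligation-independent cloning. The cassette is closed by the bovine growth hormone polyadenylation signal. The automated annotation recognises only part of the tag.

The Strep tag allows affinity capture on Strep-Tactin resin and detection of the protein. The associated study examined conserved CxnC motifs in ORF66, its interaction with ORF34 and its role in viral late gene expression, so this truncation plausibly served to map domains or interaction regions, though the record does not say so explicitly.
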