Addgene plasmid #130954: pCDNA4/TO-2xStrep-ORF66 1-200
Purpose: Expresses KSHV ORF66 a.a. 1-200 with an N-terminal 2xStrep tag in mammalian cells
Depositing lab: Britt Glaunsinger. Depositing organization: University of California, Berkeley. Publication: Conserved CxnC motifs in Kaposi's sarcoma-associated herpesvirus ORF66 are required for viral late gene expression and are essential for its interaction with ORF34. Didychuk AL, Castaneda AF, Kushnir LO, Huang CJ, Glaunsinger BA. J Virol. 2019 Oct 2. pii: JVI.01299-19. doi: 10.1128/JVI.01299-19. PubMed 31578296.
Backbone
  Vector backbone: pcDNA4/TO
  Backbone manufacturer: Thermo Fisher Scientific
  Backbone size w/o insert (bp): 5108
  Total vector size (bp): 5708
  Vector type: Mammalian Expression
Growth in bacteria
  Bacterial resistance: Ampicillin, 100 μg/mL
  Growth temperature: 37°C
  Growth strain: DH5alpha
  Copy number: High Copy
Gene/Insert
  Gene/Insert name: ORF66
  Species: Kaposi's Sarcoma Associated Herpesvirus (HHV-8)
  Insert size (bp): 600
  Mutation: ORF66 a.a. 1-200
  Entrez Gene: ORF66 (a.k.a. HHV8GK18_gp75)
  Promoter: CMV
  Tag / fusion protein: 2xStrep (N terminal on backbone)
  Cloning method: Ligation Independent Cloning
  Sequencing primers: 5′ CGCAAATGGGCGGTAGGCGTG; 3′ TAGAAGGCACAGTCGAGG
Terms and licenses: Academic/Nonprofit Terms; Industry Terms: Not Available to Industry
How to cite: pCDNA4/TO-2xStrep-ORF66 1-200 was a gift from Britt Glaunsinger (Addgene plasmid # 130954 ; http://n2t.net/addgene:130954 ; RRID:Addgene_130954)
